Addgene plasmid #21234: PKC alpha CAT
Depositing lab: Bernard Weinstein. Publication: Roles of specific isoforms of protein kinase C in the transcriptional control of cyclin D1 and related genes. Soh JW, Weinstein IB. J Biol Chem. 2003 Sep 5. 278(36):34709-16. 10.1074/jbc.M302016200 PubMed 12794082.
Backbone
  Vector backbone: pHACE
  Backbone size w/o insert (bp): 5400
  Vector type: Mammalian Expression
  Selectable markers: Neomycin (select with G418)
Growth in bacteria
  Bacterial resistance: Ampicillin, 100 μg/mL
  Growth temperature: 37°C
  Growth strain: DH5alpha
  Copy number: High Copy
Gene/Insert
  Gene/Insert name: PKC alpha (alt name: protein kinase C, alpha)
  Species: H. sapiens (human)
  Insert size (bp): 1041
  Mutation: delta 1-325
  Entrez Gene: PRKCA (a.k.a. AAG6, PKC-alpha, PKCA, PKCI+/-, PKCalpha, PRKACA)
  Tag / fusion protein: HA (C terminal on backbone)
  Cloning method: Restriction Enzyme; 5′ cloning site EcoRI (not destroyed); 3′ cloning site EcoRI (not destroyed)
  Sequencing primers: 5′ T7; 3′ SP6
Terms and licenses: Academic/Nonprofit Terms; Industry Terms: Not Available to Industry
How to cite: PKC alpha CAT was a gift from Bernard Weinstein (Addgene plasmid # 21234 ; http://n2t.net/addgene:21234 ; RRID:Addgene_21234)
