[The description below was written by a language model from this plasmid's Addgene catalogue record and pLannotate feature annotations shown in this document.]
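Description:
PKC alpha CAT is a mammalian expression plasmid built on the pHACE backbone that encodes the isolated catalytic domain of protein kinase C alpha. The catalogue describes the insert as human PRKCA with residues 1–325 deleted, which removes the N-terminal regulatory region and leaves a fragment of about 1 kb. Truncations of this kind are generally used as constitutively active, cofactor-independent kinases, although the record does not state this explicitly. The insert was cloned into an EcoRI site and is fused at its C terminus to an HA epitope tag supplied by the backbone. The tag allows detection or immunoprecipitation, but it was not called as a separate feature in the annotation. The automated annotation matched the coding region best to the rat Prkca protein entry, whereas the catalogue lists the species as human. The two orthologues are highly conserved, and the record does not resolve this discrepancy.

Expression is driven by the CMV immediate-early enhancer and promoter and terminated by the bovine growth hormone polyadenylation signal. T7 and SP6 promoters flank the insert and serve as sequencing primer sites. A separate cassette with the SV40 early promoter, NeoR/KanR and the SV40 poly(A) signal permits G418 selection of stably transfected mammalian cells. In E. coli the plasmid is maintained by a high-copy ColE1/pUC-type origin and selected with ampicillin through the β-lactamase gene, and an f1 origin is also present. The short ble, lacI, bom and HIV-1 LTR fragments in the annotation appear to be backbone remnants or incidental matches. The associated study examined how specific PKC isoforms control transcription of cyclin D1 and related genes, so the construct fits isoform-specific gain-of-function experiments in transfected cells.
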