Features (pLannotate 1.2.2; 21 found; start..end, strand, type, name):
     85..414     +  promoter       SV40 promoter: SV40 enhancer and early promoter
    481..1274    +  CDS            NeoR/KanR: aminoglycoside phosphotransferase from Tn5; aph(3')-II (or nptII); confers resistance to neomycin, kanamycin, and G418 (Geneticin®)
   1295..1453    +  CDS            ble (fragment): BLE_KLEPN - Experimental evidence at protein level: Swiss-Prot protein existence level 1. Binding protein with a strong affinity to the bleomycin family of antibiotics. Binds to CL990; an antimitotic-antibiotic compound. From Klebsiella pneumoniae.
   1448..1569    +  polyA_signal   SV40 poly(A) signal: SV40 polyadenylation signal
   1642..1658    -  protein_bind   lac operator: The lac repressor binds to the lac operator to inhibit transcription in E. coli. This inhibition can be relieved by adding lactose or isopropyl-β-D-thiogalactopyranoside (IPTG). lac repressor encoded by lacI
   1666..1696    -  promoter       lac promoter: promoter for the E. coli lac operon
   1711..1732    -  protein_bind   CAP binding site: CAP binding activates transcription in the presence of cAMP. E. coli catabolite activator protein
   1745..1837    -  CDS            lacI (fragment): lac repressor; lacI; The lac repressor binds to the lac operator to inhibit transcription in E. coli. This inhibition can be relieved by adding lactose or isopropyl-β-D-thiogalactopyranoside (IPTG).
   2020..2608    -  rep_origin     ori: high-copy-number ColE1/pMB1/pBR322/pUC origin of replication
   2779..3639    -  CDS            AmpR: β-lactamase; bla; confers resistance to ampicillin, carbenicillin, and related antibiotics
   3640..3744    -  promoter       AmpR promoter: bla
   3803..3855    -  misc_feature   bom (fragment): basis of mobility region from pBR322
   4010..4389    +  enhancer       CMV enhancer: human cytomegalovirus immediate early enhancer
   4390..4593    +  promoter       CMV promoter: human cytomegalovirus (CMV) immediate early promoter
   4589..4622    +  LTR            5' LTR (truncated) (fragment): truncated 5' long terminal repeat (LTR) from HIV-1
   4638..4656    +  promoter       T7 promoter: promoter for bacteriophage T7 RNA polymerase
   4708..5748    +  CDS            Prkca (fragment): KPCA_RAT - Also known as Pkca. Experimental evidence at protein level: Swiss-Prot protein existence level 1. Calcium-activated, phospholipid- and diacylglycerol (DAG)- dependent serine/threonine-protein kinase that is involved in positive and negative regulation of cell proliferation, apoptosis, differentiation, migration and adhesion, cardiac hypertrophy, angiogenesis, platelet function and inflammation, by directly phosphorylating targets such as RAF1, BCL2, CSPG4, TNNT2/CTNT, or activating signaling cascades involving MAPK1/3 (ERK1/2) and RAP1GAP. Depending on the cell type, is involved in
   5850..5868    -  promoter       SP6 promoter: promoter for bacteriophage SP6 RNA polymerase
   5894..6118    +  polyA_signal   bGH poly(A) signal: bovine growth hormone polyadenylation signal
   6122..6143    +  promoter       SV40 promoter (fragment): SV40 enhancer and early promoter
   6164..71      +  rep_origin     f1 ori (across the origin) (sequence partly withheld): f1 bacteriophage origin of replication; arrow indicates direction of (+) strand synthesis
>Addgene plasmid #21234 | PKC alpha CAT | addgene full sequence | sequence record 354476 | Addgene NGS Result
ATAAGGGATTTTGCCGATTTCGGCCTATTGGTTAAAAAATGAGCTGATTTAACAAAAATTTAACGCGAAT
TAATTCTGTGGAATGTGTGTCAGTTAGGGTGTGGAAAGTCCCCAGGCTCCCCAGCAGGCAGAAGTATGCA
AAGCATGCATCTCAATTAGTCAGCAACCAGGTGTGGAAAGTCCCCAGGCTCCCCAGCAGGCAGAAGTATG
CAAAGCATGCATCTCAATTAGTCAGCAACCATAGTCCCGCCCCTAACTCCGCCCATCCCGCCCCTAACTC
CGCCCAGTTCCGCCCATTCTCCGCCCCATGGCTGACTAATTTTTTTTATTTATGCAGAGGCCGAGGCCGC
CTCTGCCTCTGAGCTATTCCAGAAGTAGTGAGGAGGCTTTTTTGGAGGCCTAGGCTTTTGCAAAAAGCTC
CCGGGAGCTTGTATATCCATTTTCGGATCTGATCAAGAGACAGGATGAGGATCGTTTCGCATGATTGAAC
AAGATGGATTGCACGCAGGTTCTCCGGCCGCTTGGGTGGAGAGGCTATTCGGCTATGACTGGGCACAACA
GACAATCGGCTGCTCTGATGCCGCCGTGTTCCGGCTGTCAGCGCAGGGGCGCCCGGTTCTTTTTGTCAAG
ACCGACCTGTCCGGTGCCCTGAATGAACTGCAGGACGAGGCAGCGCGGCTATCGTGGCTGGCCACGACGG
GCGTTCCTTGCGCAGCTGTGCTCGACGTTGTCACTGAAGCGGGAAGGGACTGGCTGCTATTGGGCGAAGT
GCCGGGGCAGGATCTCCTGTCATCTCACCTTGCTCTGCCGAGAAAGTATCCATCATGGCTGATGCAATGC
GGCGGCTGCATACGCTTGATCCGGCTACCTGCCCATTCGACCACCAAGCGAAACATCGCATCGAGCGAGC
ACGTACTCGGATGGAAGCCGGTCTTGTCGATCAGGATGATCTGGACGAAGAGCATCAGGGGCTCGCGCCA
GCCGAACTGTTCGCCAGGCTCAAGGCGCGCATGCCCGACGGCGAGGATCTCGTCGTGACCCATGGCGATG
CCTGCTTGCCGAATATCATGGTGGAAAATGGCCGCTTTTCTGGATTCATCGACTGTGGCCGGCTGGGTGT
GGCGGACCGCTATCAGGACATAGCGTTGGCTACCCGTGATATTGCTGAAGAGCTTGGCGGCGAATGGGCT
GACCGCTTCCTCGTGCTTTACGGTATCGCCGCTCCCGATTCGCAGCGCATCGCCTTCTATCGCCTTCTTG
ACGAGTTCTTCTGAGCGGGACTCTGGGGTTCGAAATGACCGACCAAGCGACGCCCAACCTGCCATCACGA
GATTTCGATTCCACCGCCGCCTTCTATGAAAGGTTGGGCTTCGGAATCGTTTTCCGGGACGCCGGCTGGA
TGATCCTCCAGCGCGGGGATCTCATGCTGGAGTTCTTCGCCCACCCCAACTTGTTTATTGCAGCTTATAA
TGGTTACAAATAAAGCAATAGCATCACAAATTTCACAAATAAAGCATTTTTTTCACTGCATTCTAGTTGT
GGTTTGTCCAAACTCATCAATGTATCTTATCATGTCTGTATACCGTCGACCTCTAGCTAGAGCTTGGCGT
AATCATGGTCATAGCTGTTTCCTGTGTGAAATTGTTATCCGCTCACAATTCCACACAACATACGAGCCGG
AAGCATAAAGTGTAAAGCCTGGGGTGCCTAATGAGTGAGCTAACTCACATTAATTGCGTTGCGCTCACTG
CCCGCTTTCCAGTCGGGAAACCTGTCGTGCCAGCTGCATTAATGAATCGGCCAACGCGCGGGGAGAGGCG
GTTTGCGTATTGGGCGCTCTTCCGCTTCCTCGCTCACTGACTCGCTGCGCTCGGTCGTTCGGCTGCGGCG
AGCGGTATCAGCTCACTCAAAGGCGGTAATACGGTTATCCACAGAATCAGGGGATAACGCAGGAAAGAAC
ATGTGAGCAAAAGGCCAGCAAAAGGCCAGGAACCGTAAAAAGGCCGCGTTGCTGGCGTTTTTCCATAGGC
TCCGCCCCCCTGACGAGCATCACAAAAATCGACGCTCAAGTCAGAGGTGGCGAAACCCGACAGGACTATA
AAGATACCAGGCGTTTCCCCCTGGAAGCTCCCTCGTGCGCTCTCCTGTTCCGACCCTGCCGCTTACCGGA
TACCTGTCCGCCTTTCTCCCTTCGGGAAGCGTGGCGCTTTCTCATAGCTCACGCTGTAGGTATCTCAGTT
CGGTGTAGGTCGTTCGCTCCAAGCTGGGCTGTGTGCACGAACCCCCCGTTCAGCCCGACCGCTGCGCCTT
ATCCGGTAACTATCGTCTTGAGTCCAACCCGGTAAGACACGACTTATCGCCACTGGCAGCAGCCACTGGT
AACAGGATTAGCAGAGCGAGGTATGTAGGCGGTGCTACAGAGTTCTTGAAGTGGTGGCCTAACTACGGCT
ACACTAGAAGAACAGTATTTGGTATCTGCGCTCTGCTGAAGCCAGTTACCTTCGGAAAAAGAGTTGGTAG
CTCTTGATCCGGCAAACAAACCACCGCTGGTAGCGGTGGTTTTTTTGTTTGCAAGCAGCAGATTACGCGC
AGAAAAAAAGGATCTCAAGAAGATCCTTTGATCTTTTCTACGGGGTCTGACGCTCAGTGGAACGAAAACT
CACGTTAAGGGATTTTGGTCATGAGATTATCAAAAAGGATCTTCACCTAGATCCTTTTAAATTAAAAATG
AAGTTTTAAATCAATCTAAAGTATATATGAGTAAACTTGGTCTGACAGTTACCAATGCTTAATCAGTGAG
GCACCTATCTCAGCGATCTGTCTATTTCGTTCATCCATAGTTGCCTGACTCCCCGTCGTGTAGATAACTA
CGATACGGGAGGGCTTACCATCTGGCCCCAGTGCTGCAATGATACCGCGAGACCCACGCTCACCGGCTCC
AGATTTATCAGCAATAAACCAGCCAGCCGGAAGGGCCGAGCGCAGAAGTGGTCCTGCAACTTTATCCGCC
TCCATCCAGTCTATTAATTGTTGCCGGGAAGCTAGAGTAAGTAGTTCGCCAGTTAATAGTTTGCGCAACG
TTGTTGCCATTGCTACAGGCATCGTGGTGTCACGCTCGTCGTTTGGTATGGCTTCATTCAGCTCCGGTTC
CCAACGATCAAGGCGAGTTACATGATCCCCCATGTTGTGCAAAAAAGCGGTTAGCTCCTTCGGTCCTCCG
ATCGTTGTCAGAAGTAAGTTGGCCGCAGTGTTATCACTCATGGTTATGGCAGCACTGCATAATTCTCTTA
CTGTCATGCCATCCGTAAGATGCTTTTCTGTGACTGGTGAGTACTCAACCAAGTCATTCTGAGAATAGTG
TATGCGGCGACCGAGTTGCTCTTGCCCGGCGTCAATACGGGATAATACCGCGCCACATAGCAGAACTTTA
AAAGTGCTCATCATTGGAAAACGTTCTTCGGGGCGAAAACTCTCAAGGATCTTACCGCTGTTGAGATCCA
GTTCGATGTAACCCACTCGTGCACCCAACTGATCTTCAGCATCTTTTACTTTCACCAGCGTTTCTGGGTG
AGCAAAAACAGGAAGGCAAAATGCCGCAAAAAAGGGAATAAGGGCGACACGGAAATGTTGAATACTCATA
CTCTTCCTTTTTCAATATTATTGAAGCATTTATCAGGGTTATTGTCTCATGAGCGGATACATATTTGAAT
GTATTTAGAAAAATAAACAAATAGGGGTTCCGCGCACATTTCCCCGAAAAGTGCCACCTGACGTCGACGG
ATCGGGAGATCTCCCGATCCCCTATGGTGCACTCTCAGTACAATCTGCTCTGATGCCGCATAGTTAAGCC
AGTATCTGCTCCCTGCTTGTGTGTTGGAGGTCGCTGAGTAGTGCGCGAGCAAAATTTAAGCTACAACAAG
GCAAGGCTTGACCGACAATTGCATGAAGAATCTGCTTAGGGTTAGGCGTTTTGCGCTGCTTCGCGATGTA
CGGGCCAGATATACGCGTTGACATTGATTATTGACTAGTTATTAATAGTAATCAATTACGGGGTCATTAG
TTCATAGCCCATATATGGAGTTCCGCGTTACATAACTTACGGTAAATGGCCCGCCTGGCTGACCGCCCAA
CGACCCCCGCCCATTGACGTCAATAATGACGTATGTTCCCATAGTAACGCCAATAGGGACTTTCCATTGA
CGTCAATGGGTGGAGTATTTACGGTAAACTGCCCACTTGGCAGTACATCAAGTGTATCATATGCCAAGTA
CGCCCCCTATTGACGTCAATGACGGTAAATGGCCCGCCTGGCATTATGCCCAGTACATGACCTTATGGGA
CTTTCCTACTTGGCAGTACATCTACGTATTAGTCATCGCTATTACCATGGTGATGCGGTTTTGGCAGTAC
ATCAATGGGCGTGGATAGCGGTTTGACTCACGGGGATTTCCAAGTCTCCACCCCATTGACGTCAATGGGA
GTTTGTTTTGGCACCAAAATCAACGGGACTTTCCAAAATGTCGTAACAACTCCGCCCCATTGACGCAAAT
GGGCGGTAGGCGTGTACGGTGGGAGGTCTATATAAGCAGAGCTCTCTGGCTAACTAGAGAACCCACTGCT
TACTGGCTTATCGAAATTAATACGACTCACTATAGGGAGACCCAAGCTTGGTACCGAGCTCGGATCCTCG
AGGCCACCATGGAATTCCAACCTTCCAACAACCTTGACCGAGTGAAACTCACGGACTTCAATTTCCTCAT
GGTGTTGGGAAAGGGGAGTTTTGGAAAGGTGATGCTTGCCGACAGGAAGGGCACAGAAGAACTGTATGCA
ATCAAAATCCTGAAGAAGGATGTGGTGATTCAGGATGATGACGTGGAGTGCACCATGGTAGAAAAGCGAG
TCTTGGCCCTGCTTGACAAACCCCCGTTCTTGACGCAGCTGCACTCCTGCTTCCAGACAGTGGATCGGCT
GTACTTCGTCATGGAATATGTCAACGGTGGGGACCTCATGTACCACATTCAGCAAGTAGGAAAATTTAAG
GAACCACAAGCAGTATTCTATGCGGCAGAGATTTCCATCGGATTGTTCTTTCTTCATAAAAGAGGAATCA
TTTATAGGGATCTGAAGTTAGATAACGTCATGTTGGATTCAGAAGGACATATCAAAATTGCTGACTTTGG
GATGTGCAAGGAACACATGATGGATGGAGTCACGACCAGGACCTTCTGTGGGACTCCAGATTATATCGCC
CCAGAGATAATCGCTTATCAGCCGTATGGAAAATCTGTGGACTGGTGGGCCTATGGCGTCCTGTTGTATG
AAATGCTTGCCGGGCAGCCTCCATTTGATGGTGAAGATGAAGACGAGCTATTTCAGTCTATCATGGAGCA
CAACGTTTCCTATCCAAAATCCTTGTCCAAGGAGGCTGTTTCTATCTGCAAAGGACTGATGACCAAACAC
CCAGCCAAGCGGCTGGGCTGTGGGCCTGAGGGGGAGAGGGACGTGAGAGAGCATGCCTTCTTCCGGAGGA
TCGACTGGGAAAAACTGGAGAACAGGGAGATCCAGCCACCATTCAAGCCCAAAGTGTGTGGCAAAGGAGC
AGAGAACTTTGACAAGTTCTTCACACGAGGACAGCCCGTCTTAACACCACCTGATCAGCTGGTTATTGCT
AACATAGACCAGTCTGATTTTGAAGGGTTCTCGTATGTCAACCCCCAGTTTGTGCACCCCATCTTACAGA
GTGCAGTAGAATTCTATCCTTACGACGTGCCTGACTACGCCTAAGGATCCAATTCTGCAGATATCCATCA
CACTGGCGGCCGCTCGAGCATGCATCTAGAGGGCCCTATTCTATAGTGTCACCTAAATGCTAGAGCTCGC
TGATCAGCCTCGACTGTGCCTTCTAGTTGCCAGCCATCTGTTGTTTGCCCCTCCCCCGTGCCTTCCTTGA
CCCTGGAAGGTGCCACTCCCACTGTCCTTTCCTAATAAAATGAGGAAATTGCATCGCATTGTCTGAGTAG
GTGTCATTCTATTCTGGGGGGTGGGGTGGGGCAGGACAGCAAGGGGGAGGATTGGGAAGACAATAGCAGG
CATGCTGGGGATGCGGTGGGCTCTATGGCTTCTGAGGCGGAAAGAACCAGCTGGGGCTCTAGGGGGTATC
CCC
[124 nt withheld, positions 6164-6287]
C
[91 nt withheld, positions 6289-6379]
A
[49 nt withheld, positions 6381-6429]
CCTTTGACGTTGGAGTCCACGTTCTTT
[37 nt withheld, positions 6457-6493]
ACCCTATCTCGGTCTATTCTTTTGATTT
