>Addgene plasmid #21234 | PKC alpha CAT | addgene partial sequence | sequence record 27030 | SP6 5'-ATTTAGGTGACACTATAG-3'
CTAAGCNGCTCGAGCGGCCGCCAGTGTGATGGATATCTGCAGAATTGGATCCTTAGGCGTAGTCAGGCAC
GTCGTAAGGATAGAATTCTACTGCACTCTGTAAGATGGGGTGCACAAACTGGGGGTTGACATACGAGAAC
CCTTCAAAATCAGACTGGTCTATGTTAGCAATAACCAGCTGATCAGGTGGTGTTAAGACGGGCTGTCCTC
GTGTGAAGAACTTGTCAAAGTTCTCTGCTCCTTTGCCACACACTTTGGGCTTGAATGGTGGCTGGATCTC
CCTGTTCTCCAGTTTTTCCCAGTCGATCCTCCGGAAGAAGGCATGCTCTCTCACGTCCCTCTCCCCCTCA
GGCCCACAGCCCAGCCGCTTGGCTGGGTGTTTGGTCATCAGTCCTTTGCAGATAGAAACAGCCTCCTTGG
ACAAGGATTTTGGATAGGAAACGTTGTGCTCCATGATAGACTGAAATAGCTCGTCTTCATCTTCACCATC
AAATGGAGGCTGCCCGGCAAGCATTTCATACAACAGGACGCCATAGGCCCACCAGTCCACAGATTTTCCA
TACGGCTGATAAGCGATTATCTCTGGGGCGATATAATCTGGAGTCCCACAGAAGGTCCTGGTCGTGACTC
CATCCATCATGTGTTCCTTGCACATCCCAAAGTCAGCAATTTTGATATGTCCTTCTGAATCCAACATGAC
GTTATCTAACTTCAGATCCCTATAAATGATTCCTCTTTTATGAAGAAAGAACAATCCGATGGAAATCTCT
GCCGCATAGAAAGGGCTGGGGGTCCTNAATTTTCNACTGCNTNTGGGNNATGAGNNCCCCCGTGAANATC
CTGAAAATANNCCACCCATGCTGGAACAGATGCACTGCTCAAAGGGT
