>Addgene plasmid #21234 | PKC alpha CAT | addgene partial sequence | sequence record 27031 | 21234 with T7
AGGCCCCATGGAATTCCAACCTTCCACAACCTTGACCGAGTGAAACTCACGGACTTCAATTTCCTCATGG
TGTTGGGAAAGGGGAGTTTTGGAAAGGTGATGCTTGCCGACAGGAAGGGCACAGAAGAACTGTATGCAAT
CAAAATCCTGAAGAAGGATGTGGTGATTCAGGATGATGACGTGGAGTGCACCATGGTAGAAAAGCGAGTC
TTGGCCCTGCTTGACAAACCCCCGTTCTTGACGCAGCTGCACTCCTGCTTCCAGACAGTGGATCGGCTGT
ACTTCGTCATGGAATATGTCAACGGTGGGGACCTCATGTACCACATTCAGCAAGTAGGAAAATTTAAGGA
ACCACAAGCAGTATTCTATGCGGCAGAGATTTCCATCGGATTGTTCTTTCTTCATAAAAGAGGAATCATT
TATAGGGATCTGAAGTTAGATAACGTCATGTTGGATTCAGAAGGACATATCAAAATTGCTGACTTTGGGA
TGTGCAAGGAACACATGATGGATGGAGTCACGACCAGGACCTTCTGTGGGACTCCAGATTATATCGCCCC
AGAGATAATCGCTTATCAGCCGTATGGAAAATCTGTGGACTGGTGGGCCTATGGCGTCCTGTTGTATGAA
ATGCTTGCCGGG
