>Addgene plasmid #21234 | PKC alpha CAT | addgene partial sequence | sequence record 141033 | SV40pro-F2 5'-CCCCATGGCTGACTAATTTTT-3'
AGGCGAGGCCGCCTCTGCCTCTGAGCTATTCCAGAAGTAGTGAGGAGGCTTTTTTGGAGGCCTAGGCTTT
TGCAAAAAGCTCCCGGGAGCTTGTATATCCATTTTCGGATCTGATCAAGAGACAGGATGAGGATCGTTTC
GCATGATTGAACAAGATGGATTGCACGCAGGTTCTCCGGCCGCTTGGGTGGAGAGGCTATTCGGCTATGA
CTGGGCACAACAGACAATCGGCTGCTCTGATGCCGCCGTGTTCCGGCTGTCAGCGCAGGGGCGCCCGGTT
CTTTTTGTCAAGACCGACCTGTCCGGTGCCCTGAATGAACTGCAGGACGAGGCAGCGCGGCTATCGTGGC
TGGCCACGACGGGCGTTCCTTGCGCAGCTGTGCTCGACGTTGTCACTGAAGCGGGAAGGGACTGGCTGCT
ATTGGGCGAAGTGCCGGGGCAGGATCTCCTGTCATCTCACCTTGCTCTGCCGAGAAAGTATCCATCATGG
CTGATGCAATGCGGCGGCTGCATACGCTTGATCCGGCTACCTGCCCATTCGACCACCAAGCGAAACATCG
CATCGAGCGAGCACGTACTCGGATGGAAGCCGGTCTTGTCGATCAGGATGATCTGGACGAAGAGCATCAG
GGGCTCGCGCCAGCCGAACTGTTCGCCAGGCTCAAGGCGCGCATGCCCGACGGCGAGGATCTCGTCGTGA
CCCATGGCGATGCCTGCTTGCCGAATATCATGGTGGAAAATGGCCGCTTTTCTGGATTCATCGACTGTGG
CCGGCTGGGTGTGGCGGACCGCTATCAGGACATAGCGTTGGCTACCCGTGATATTGCTGAAGAGCTTGGC
GGCGAATGGGCTGACCGCTTCCTCGTGCTTTACGGTATCGCCGCTCCCGATTCGCAGCGCATCGCCTTCT
ATCGCCTTCTTGACGAGTTCTTCTGAGCGGGACTCTGGGGTTCGAAATGACCGACCAAGCGACGCCCAAC
CTGCCATCACGAGATTTCGATTCCACCGCCGCCTTCTA
